>Addgene plasmid #146034 | pAc5.1B-lambdaN-HA-DmCup_771-1132_C | depositor full sequence | sequence record 288479 | Full Sequence
CTTCAAGGAATTAATTCTATATTCTAAAAACACAAATGATACTTCTAAAAAAAATCATGAATGGCATCAA
CTCTGAATCAAATCTTTGCAGATGCACCTACTTCTCATTTCCACTGTCACATCATTTTTCCAGATCTCGC
TGCCTGTTATGTGGCCCACAAACCAAGACACGTTTTATGGCCATTAAAGCTGGCTGATCGTCGCCAAACA
CCAAATACATATCAATATGTACATTCGAGAAAGAAGCGATCAAAGAAGCGTCTTCGGGCGAGTAGGAGAA
TGCGGAGGAGAAGGAGAACGAGCTGATCTAGTATCTCTCCACAATCCAATGCCAACTGACCAACTGGCCA
TATTCGGAGCAATTTGAAGCCAATTTCCATCGCCTGGCGATCGCTCCATTCTTGGCTATATGTTTTTCAC
CGTTCCCGGGGCCATTTTCAAAGACTCGTCGGTAAGATAAGATTGTGTCACTCGCTGTCTCTCTTCATTT
GTCGAAGAATGCTGAGGAATTTCGCGATGACGTCGGCGAGTATTTTGAAGAATGAGAATAATTTGTATTT
ATACGAAAATCAGTTAGTGGAATTTTCTACAAAAACATGTTATCTATAGATAATTTTGTTGCAAAATATG
TTGACTATGACAAAGATTGTATGTATATACCTTTAATGTATTCTCATTTTCTTATGTATTTATAATGGCA
ATGATGATACTGATGATATTTTAAGATGATGCCAGACCACAGGCTGATTTCTGCGTCTTTTGCCGAACGC
AGTGCATGTGCGGTTGTTGTTTTTTGGAATAGTTTCAATTTTCGGACTGTCCGCTTTGATTTCAGTTTCT
TGGCTTATTCAAAAAGCAAAGTAAAGCCAAAAAAGCGAGATGGCAATACCAAATGCGGCAAAACGGTAGT
GGAAGGAAAGGGGTGCGGGGCAGCGGAAGGAAGGGTGGGGCGGGGCGTGGCGGGGTCTGTGGCTGGGCGC
GACGTCACCGACGTTGGAGCCACTCCTTTGACCATGTGTGCGTGTGTGTATTATTCGTGTCTCGCCACTC
GCCGGTTGTTTTTTTCTTTTTATCTCGCTCTCTCTAGCGCCATCTCGTACGCATGCTCAACGCACCGCAT
GTTGCCGTGTCCTTTATGCGTCATTTTGGCTCGAAATAGGCAATTATTTAAACAAAGATTAGTCAACGAA
AACGCTAAAATAAATAAGTCTACAATATGGTTACTTATTGCCATGTGTGTGCAGCCAACGATAGCAACAA
AAGCAACAACACAGTGGCTTTCCCTCTTTCACTTTTTGTTTGCAAGCGCGTGCGAGCAAGACGGCACGAC
CGGCAAACGCAATTACGCTGACAAAGAGCAGACGAAGTTTTGGCCGAAAAACATCAAGGCGCCTGATACG
AATGCATTTGCAATAACAATTGCGATATTTAATATTGTTTATGAAGCTGTTTGACTTCAAAACACACAAA
AAAAAAAATAAAACAAATTATTTGAAAGAGAATTAGGAATCGGACAGCTTATCGTTACGGGCTAACAGCA
CACCGAGACGAAATAGCTTACCTGACGTCACAGCCTCTGGAAGAACTGCCGCCAAGCAGAGAGAGAGAGA
AAAAGAGGGAGAGCAGCTTAGACCGCATGTGCTTGTGTGTGAGGCGTCTCTCTCTTCGTCTCCTGTTTGC
GCAAACGCATAGACTGCACTGAGAAAATCGATTACCTATTTTTTATGAATGAATATTTGCACTATTACTA
TTCAAAACTATTAAGATAGCAATCACATTCAATAGCCAAATACTATACCACCTGAGCGATGCAACGAAAT
GATCAATTTGAGCAAAAATGCTGCATATTTAGGACGGCATCATTATAGAAATGCTTCTTGCTGTGTACTT
TTCTCTCGTCTGGCAGCTGTTTCGCCGTTATTGTTAAAACCGGCTTAAGTTAGGTGTGTTTTCTACGACT
AGTGATGCCCCTACTAGAAGATGTGTGTTGCACAAATGTCCCTGAATAACCAATTTGAAGTGCAGATAGC
AGTAAACGTAAGCTAATATGAATATTATTTAACTGTAATGTTTTAATATCGCTGGACATTACTAATAAAC
CCACTATAAACACATGTACATATGTATGTTTTGGCATACAATGAGTAGTTGGGGAAAAAATGTGTAAAAG
CACCGTGACCATCACAGCATAAAGATAACCAGCTGAAGTATCGAATATGAGTAACCCCCAAATTGAATCA
CATGCCGCAACTGATAGGACCCATGGAAGTACACTCTTCATGGCGATATACAAGACACACACAAGCACGA
ACACCCAGTTGCGGAGGAAATTCTCCGTAAATGAAAACCCAATCGGCGAACAATTCATACCCATATATGG
TAAAAGTTTTGAACGCGACTTGAGAGCGGAGAGCATTGCGGCTGATAAGGTTTTAGCGCTAAGCGGGCTT
TATAAAACGGGCTGCGGGACCAGTTTTCATATCACTACCGTTTGAGTTCTTGTGCTGTGTGGATACTCCT
CCCGACACAAAGCCGCTCCATCAGCCAGCAGTCGTCTAATCCAGAGACCCCGGATCGGGGTACCAACATG
GACGCACAAACACGACGACGTGAGCGTCGCGCTGAGAAACAAGCTCAATGGAAAGCTGCAAACGGTGGAT
CTCCTCCACATATGGCTTACCCATACGATGTTCCAGATTACGCTCCTCCAAGCTTGAATTCTGCAGATAT
CGGACAGATGCCTTCGGTGGATCAGCTGGAGGCCAAATGGCGTCGAAACTCACTGAACAATGTTGGCGAG
ACTGCCAACAAGCAGACTGATAACTTCCAGAAGCTAATTGGGTCTCTTTCTTCGGCTAAGCCACAGTCAC
AGGCGGTTGGCTATGATGCCATCTCCAACTTTATAATGCAGCAACAGCAGTACCAGCAGCAGCAACAGAA
GCAGCACCTCATCATACAGCAGCAGCAGCAACAGACCGCCTTTTTGGCGAGCCTGCAGCTGAAGGCGATC
CTCGGCCGGGCCGACACCCAATTGCTACTGCTCCGTCTGACTAAAGGGGAAATATCCAAGCACGGATTGC
TGGTGCAGTTGGCCAACCCACGCTTGACGGACATGGATCGCGAGGCCATCACTGCTGTATTGCAGTTCAC
CAACACCCAGCAGCAGCAGCAGCAGCACAAGCAGCAGCTGGACATGCTCTCAAGCACGGTCATCGCCAGC
CAGTTGCAGAATCTCCACAACTTGGCCATTGTCCAGCAGACTCTTGCAGCCAGGCAGCAGCCGCAGCATA
ATCCACAGACGCAGGCGCCGCACCAACTGTCGCAGGAGGACTTGCAAGCGCATGCCAATGTGATAATGCG
AAACGCCGTAATGAAGCGAAAAATTGAGGAGCAGACCTCGAAGCTTATCAATGGCGGTGCCAAGCATCAG
GCACAGCAGCAATATCTAAACCGTGGCCAGCAACGCCAGGCTCGACCAGATGCCAACTCGAATGCCTTGC
TCCATGCCTTGATCTCTGGCGGTGGCAATAACCACGCCTCTGGTTATCCTATGAAAGGACAGCCGCAGCA
GCATCATTCCAATTTGAGATTCGGTGATAACCAAAACTTCCAATCTTTTGAGTCCAACCAGCCGCACTTC
GCCACGCAGTACAAGCAGCAATACCAACAGTCTCAGCAGCAACATCCCCATCAGCAGCCCCAACAGCTGA
ATTCGCTTCATCAGAACAACGCTGGAGCTGTCAATAGCTTCAATAAGGCCCAAATGCAAGCTCAATCAGC
TATTTCCATGCTGCCCAACAGCGGGGATGAGTTTCATTAAGGCGGCCGCTCGAGTCTAGAGGGCCCGCGG
TTCGAAGGTAAGCCTATCCCTAACCCTCTCCTCGGTCTCGATTCTACGCGTACCGGTCATCATCACCATC
ACCATTGAGTTTAAACCCGCTGATCAGCCTCGACTGTGCCTTCTAAGGCCTGAGCTCGCTGATCAGCCTC
GATCGAGGATCCAGACATGATAAGATACATTGATGAGTTTGGACAAACCACAACTAGAATGCAGTGAAAA
AAATGCTTTATTTGTGAAATTTGTGATGCTATTGCTTTATTTGTAACCATTATAAGCTGCAATAAACAAG
TTAACAACAACAATTGCATTCATTTTATGTTTCAGGTTCAGGGGGAGGTGTGGGAGGTTTTTTAAAGCAA
GTAAAACCTCTACAAATGTGGTATGGCTGATTATGATCAGTCGACCGATGCCCTTGAGAGCCTTCAACCC
AGTCAGCTCCTTCCGGTGGGCGCGGGGCATGACTATCGTCGCCGCACTTATGACTGTCTTCTTTATCATG
CAACTCGTAGGACAGGTGCCGGCAGCGCTCTGGGTCATTTTCGGCGAGGACCGCTTTCGCTGGAGCGCGA
CGATGATCGGCCTGTCGCTTGCGGTATTCGGAATCTTGCACGCCCTCGCTCAAGCCTTCGTCACTGGTCC
CGCCACCAAACGTTTCGGCGAGAAGCAGGCCATTATCGCCGGCATGGCGGCCGACGCGCTGGGCTACGTC
TTGCTGGCGTTCGCGACGCGAGGCTGGATGGCCTTCCCCATTATGATTCTTCTCGCTTCCGGCGGCATCG
GGATGCCCGCGTTGCAGGCCATGCTGTCCAGGCAGGTAGATGACGACCATCAGGGACAGCTTCAAGGATC
GCTCGCGGCTCTTACCAGCCAGCAAAAGGCCAGGAACCGTAAAAAGGCCGCGTTGCTGGCGTTTTTCCAT
AGGCTCCGCCCCCCTGACGAGCATCACAAAAATCGACGCTCAAGTCAGAGGTGGCGAAACCCGACAGGAC
TATAAAGATACCAGGCGTTTCCCCCTGGAAGCTCCCTCGTGCGCTCTCCTGTTCCGACCCTGCCGCTTAC
CGGATACCTGTCCGCCTTTCTCCCTTCGGGAAGCGTGGCGCTTTCTCAATGCTCACGCTGTAGGTATCTC
AGTTCGGTGTAGGTCGTTCGCTCCAAGCTGGGCTGTGTGCACGAACCCCCCGTTCAGCCCGACCGCTGCG
CCTTATCCGGTAACTATCGTCTTGAGTCCAACCCGGTAAGACACGACTTATCGCCACTGGCAGCAGCCAC
TGGTAACAGGATTAGCAGAGCGAGGTATGTAGGCGGTGCTACAGAGTTCTTGAAGTGGTGGCCTAACTAC
GGCTACACTAGAAGGACAGTATTTGGTATCTGCGCTCTGCTGAAGCCAGTTACCTTCGGAAAAAGAGTTG
GTAGCTCTTGATCCGGCAAACAAACCACCGCTGGTAGCGGTGGTTTTTTTGTTTGCAAGCAGCAGATTAC
GCGCAGAAAAAAAGGATCTCAAGAAGATCCTTTGATCTTTTCTACGGGGTCTGACGCTCAGTGGAACGAA
AACTCACGTTAAGGGATTTTGGTCATGAGATTATCAAAAAGGATCTTCACCTAGATCCTTTTAAATTAAA
AATGAAGTTTTAAATCAATCTAAAGTATATATGAGTAAACTTGGTCTGACAGTTACCAATGCTTAATCAG
TGAGGCACCTATCTCAGCGATCTGTCTATTTCGTTCATCCATAGTTGCCTGACTCCCCGTCGTGTAGATA
ACTACGATACGGGAGGGCTTACCATCTGGCCCCAGTGCTGCAATGATACCGCGAGACCCACGCTCACCGG
CTCCAGATTTATCAGCAATAAACCAGCCAGCCGGAAGGGCCGAGCGCAGAAGTGGTCCTGCAACTTTATC
CGCCTCCATCCAGTCTATTAATTGTTGCCGGGAAGCTAGAGTAAGTAGTTCGCCAGTTAATAGTTTGCGC
AACGTTGTTGCCATTGCTGCAGGCATCGTGGTGTCACGCTCGTCGTTTGGTATGGCTTCATTCAGCTCCG
GTTCCCAACGATCAAGGCGAGTTACATGATCCCCCATGTTGTGCAAAAAAGCGGTTAGCTCCTTCGGTCC
TCCGATCGTTGTCAGAAGTAAGTTGGCCGCAGTGTTATCACTCATGGTTATGGCAGCACTGCATAATTCT
CTTACTGTCATGCCATCCGTAAGATGCTTTTCTGTGACTGGTGAGTACTCAACCAAGTCATTCTGAGAAT
AGTGTATGCGGCGACCGAGTTGCTCTTGCCCGGCGTCAACACGGGATAATACCGCGCCACATAGCAGAAC
TTTAAAAGTGCTCATCATTGGAAAACGTTCTTCGGGGCGAAAACTCTCAAGGATCTTACCGCTGTTGAGA
TCCAGTTCGATGTAACCCACTCGTGCACCCAACTGATCTTCAGCATCTTTTACTTTCACCAGCGTTTCTG
GGTGAGCAAAAACAGGAAGGCAAAATGCCGCAAAAAAGGGAATAAGGGCGACACGGAAATGTTGAATACT
CATACTCTTCCTTTTTCAATATTATTGAAGCATTTATCAGGGTTATTGTCTCATGAGCGGATACATATTT
GAATGTATTTAGAAAAATAAACAAATAGGGGTTCCGCGCACATTTCCCCGAAAAGTGCCACCTGACGTCT
AAGAAACCATTATTATCATGACATTAACCTATAAAAATAGGCGTATCACGAGGCCCTTTCGT
Features (pLannotate 1.2.2; 11 found; start..end, strand, type, name):
     56..2568    +  promoter       Ac5 promoter: Drosophila melanogaster actin 5C promoter
   2588..2653    +  CDS            N (fragment): REGN_LAMBD - Experimental evidence at protein level: Swiss-Prot protein existence level 1. Plays a role as a transcriptional antitermination factor that allows the virus to initiate its lytic phase. Activates expression of the delayed viral early genes by modifying host RNA polymerase (RNAP) into a form that is resistant to termination signals. This antitermination function requires the host NusA protein which serves to stabilize the interaction between antitermination protein N and host RNA polymerase. From Escherichia phage lambda (Bacteriophage lambda).
   2678..2704    +  CDS            3xHA (fragment): three tandem HA epitope tags
   2705..3817    +  CDS            cup (fragment): CUP_DROME - Also known as fs(2)cup. Experimental evidence at protein level: Swiss-Prot protein existence level 1. Adapter protein that plays a central role in localization of transcripts in the oocyte and in young embryos (PubMed:9118812). Maintains RNA targets in a repressed state by promoting their deadenylation and protects deadenylated mRNAs from further degradation (PubMed:21937713). Binds to and recruits eIF-4E to the 3'-UTR of some mRNA targets which prevents interaction between eIF4E1 and eIF4G (PubMed:14685270, PubMed:15465908, PubMed:21081899). This may contribute to translational re
   3857..3898    +  CDS            V5 tag: epitope tag from simian virus 5
   3998..4132    -  polyA_signal   SV40 poly(A) signal: SV40 polyadenylation signal
   4155..4239    -  CDS            large T antigen (fragment): large T antigen from SV40 (simian virus 40)
   4240..4710    +  CDS            TcR (fragment): tetracycline efflux protein; tet; confers resistance to tetracycline
   4754..5342    -  rep_origin     ori: high-copy-number ColE1/pMB1/pBR322/pUC origin of replication
   5513..6373    -  CDS            AmpR: β-lactamase; bla; confers resistance to ampicillin, carbenicillin, and related antibiotics
   6374..6478    -  promoter       AmpR promoter: bla
