[The description below was written by a language model from this plasmid's Addgene catalogue record and pLannotate feature annotations shown in this document.]
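Description:
pAc5.1B-lambdaN-HA-DmCup_771-1132_C is an insect-cell expression plasmid of about 6.6 kb that produces a C-terminal fragment (residues 771-1132) of the Drosophila melanogaster protein Cup. The catalogue lists the backbone as unknown, although the name and annotated parts point to a pAc5.1B-type vector. It is propagated in E. coli through a ColE1/pUC-type origin and selected with ampicillin via the β-lactamase gene and its own promoter. The record lists it as low copy even though the annotated origin is of the high-copy class. Short annotated fragments of a tetracycline resistance gene and of SV40 large T antigen appear to be non-functional backbone remnants. No marker for selection in insect cells is annotated.

Expression is driven by the constitutive Drosophila actin 5C promoter and terminated by an SV40 polyadenylation signal. The coding region begins with a short fragment of the bacteriophage lambda N protein, followed by an HA epitope (annotated as a partial 3xHA match, consistent with a single copy) and then the Cup fragment. A V5 tag from the backbone lies downstream of the insert, but the record does not show whether it is in frame or excluded by a stop codon. The lambda N peptide binds boxB RNA hairpins, so fusions of this kind are generally used in tethering assays, in which the protein is recruited to a boxB-containing reporter mRNA to test its effect on that transcript. Cup is annotated as an eIF4E-binding adapter that represses mRNA targets by promoting deadenylation while protecting them from further decay. Given the associated study on deadenylation and decapping, this construct most likely served to map which region of Cup carries those activities in cultured Drosophila cells, with the HA tag allowing detection of the fusion.
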