Addgene plasmid #146034: pAc5.1B-lambdaN-HA-DmCup_771-1132_C
Purpose: Insect Expression of DmCup_771-1132
Depositing lab: Elisa Izaurralde. Depositing organization: Max Planck Institute for Developmental Biology. Publication: CUP promotes deadenylation and inhibits decapping of mRNA targets. Igreja C, Izaurralde E. Genes Dev. 2011 Sep 15;25(18):1955-67. doi: 10.1101/gad.17136311. PubMed 21937713.
Backbone
  Vector backbone: Unknown
  Vector type: Insect Expression
Growth in bacteria
  Bacterial resistance: Ampicillin, 100 μg/mL
  Growth temperature: 37°C
  Growth strain: DH5alpha
  Copy number: Low Copy
Gene/Insert
  Gene/Insert name: DmCup_771-1132
  Species: D. melanogaster (fly)
  Entrez Gene: cup (a.k.a. Dmel_CG11181, CG11181, CUP, Cup, DmCup, Dmel\CG11181, fs(1)cup, fs(2)cup, i239)
  Cloning method: Unknown
Terms and licenses: Academic/Nonprofit Terms; Industry Terms: Not Available to Industry
Depositor comments: Plasmids from this collection were made available to the research community and donated after the lab closed. Please note that the sequence provided by the depositing laboratory may be theoretical/predicted or based on Sanger sequencing results. There may be discrepancies between sequencing results obtained by Addgene and the depositor sequence. If an Addgene verified sequence is not available, please contact before placing your order to request that our lab fully sequence the plasmid.
How to cite: pAc5.1B-lambdaN-HA-DmCup_771-1132_C was a gift from Elisa Izaurralde (Addgene plasmid # 146034 ; http://n2t.net/addgene:146034 ; RRID:Addgene_146034)
